Addgene plasmid #163269: B8MKR3
Purpose: Inducible expression of UniProt identifier B8MKR3
Depositing lab: Martin Engqvist. Depositing organization: Chalmers University of Technology. Publication: Experimental and computational investigation of enzyme functional annotations uncovers misannotation in the EC 1.1.3.15 enzyme class. Rembeza E, Engqvist MKM. PLoS Comput Biol. 2021 Sep 23;17(9):e1009446. doi: 10.1371/journal.pcbi.1009446. eCollection 2021 Sep. PubMed 34555022.
Backbone
  Vector backbone: pET21a(+)
  Vector type: Bacterial Expression
Growth in bacteria
  Bacterial resistance: Ampicillin, 100 μg/mL
  Growth temperature: 37°C
  Growth strain: DH5alpha
  Copy number: High Copy
Gene/Insert
  Gene/Insert name: B8MKR3 (alt name: flavocytochrome b2 L-lactate dehydrogenase)
  Species: Talaromyces stipitatus
  Promoter: T7
  Tag / fusion protein: T7 (N terminal on backbone); 10xHis (C terminal on backbone)
  Cloning method: Unknown
  Sequencing primers: 5′ T7; 3′ T7-term
Terms and licenses: Academic/Nonprofit Terms; Industry Terms: Not Available to Industry
Depositor comments: Insert name is a UniProt identifier
How to cite: B8MKR3 was a gift from Martin Engqvist (Addgene plasmid # 163269 ; http://n2t.net/addgene:163269 ; RRID:Addgene_163269)
