[The description below was written by a language model from this plasmid's Addgene catalogue record and pLannotate feature annotations shown in this document.]
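Description:
B8MKR3 is a bacterial expression plasmid built on the pET21a(+) backbone for inducible production in E. coli of the Talaromyces stipitatus protein with UniProt identifier B8MKR3, annotated as a flavocytochrome b2 L-lactate dehydrogenase. The sequenced construct is 6,872 nt. It is maintained through a ColE1/pBR322-type origin and selected with ampicillin via the β-lactamase gene (AmpR) and its own promoter. The backbone also carries the rop gene and bom region of pBR322, an f1 phage origin, and residual tetracycline-resistance fragments that are non-functional remnants. The catalogue lists the plasmid as high copy, although rop normally moderates copy number.

Expression is driven by a T7 promoter immediately followed by a lac operator and the T7 gene 10 ribosome binding site, with a T7 terminator downstream. The plasmid-encoded lacI repressor keeps the promoter off until IPTG or lactose is added, and transcription requires a host supplying T7 RNA polymerase. The automated annotation does not recognise the insert as a whole. It marks only short homology hits within the open reading frame: a cytochrome b5-like fragment near the start and an FMN-enzyme-like fragment further in. These are consistent with the heme and flavin domains expected of a flavocytochrome b2. The catalogue lists an N-terminal T7 tag and a C-terminal 10xHis tag. The feature table detects a polyhistidine stretch at the 3′ end (called as a partial 9xHis) but no separate T7 tag feature, so the N-terminal tag is not confirmed by the annotation. The construct was deposited in connection with a study that experimentally tested functional annotations of enzymes in the EC 1.1.3.15 class, where the His tag would allow affinity purification of the recombinant protein for activity assays.
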