Features (pLannotate 1.2.2; 20 found; start..end, strand, type, name):
      1..19      +  promoter       T7 promoter: promoter for bacteriophage T7 RNA polymerase
     20..44      +  protein_bind   lac operator: The lac repressor binds to the lac operator to inhibit transcription in E. coli. This inhibition can be relieved by adding lactose or isopropyl-β-D-thiogalactopyranoside (IPTG). lac repressor encoded by lacI
     59..81      +  RBS            RBS: efficient ribosome binding site from bacteriophage T7 gene 10 (Olins and Rangwala, 1989)
     95..259     +  CDS            CYTB5-E (fragment): CYB5E_ARATH - Also known as B5-A, CB5-A From Arabidopsis thaliana (Mouse-ear cress).
   1277..1381    +  CDS            fni (fragment): IDI2_STRMU - Experimental evidence at protein level: Swiss-Prot protein existence level 1. Involved in the biosynthesis of isoprenoids. Catalyzes the 1,3-allylic rearrangement of the homoallylic substrate isopentenyl (IPP) to its allylic isomer, dimethylallyl diphosphate (DMAPP). From Streptococcus mutans serotype c (strain ATCC 700610 / UA159).
   1598..1621    +  CDS            9xHis (fragment): 9xHis affinity tag
   1631..1680    +  CDS            SET1 (fragment): solubility-enhancement tag derived from T7 phage gene 10B
   1688..1735    +  terminator     T7 terminator: transcription terminator for bacteriophage T7 RNA polymerase
   1772..2200    +  rep_origin     f1 ori (sequence partly withheld): f1 bacteriophage origin of replication; arrow indicates direction of (+) strand synthesis
   2253..2357    +  promoter       AmpR promoter: bla
   2358..3218    +  CDS            AmpR: β-lactamase; bla; confers resistance to ampicillin, carbenicillin, and related antibiotics
   3389..3977    +  rep_origin     ori: high-copy-number ColE1/pMB1/pBR322/pUC origin of replication
   4163..4302    -  misc_feature   bom: basis of mobility region from pBR322
   4404..4595    -  CDS            rop: Rop protein, which maintains plasmids at low copy number; rop
   4612..4992    +  CDS            YPB1_ECOLX: Protein predicted: Swiss-Prot protein existence level 4. From Escherichia coli.
   5064..5355    -  CDS            TcR (fragment): tetracycline efflux protein; tet; confers resistance to tetracycline
   5370..5391    -  protein_bind   CAP binding site: CAP binding activates transcription in the presence of cAMP. E. coli catabolite activator protein
   5404..6486    -  CDS            lacI: lac repressor; lacI; The lac repressor binds to the lac operator to inhibit transcription in E. coli. This inhibition can be relieved by adding lactose or isopropyl-β-D-thiogalactopyranoside (IPTG).
   6487..6564    -  promoter       lacI promoter: lacI
   6572..6851    -  CDS            TcR (fragment): tetracycline efflux protein; tet; confers resistance to tetracycline
>Addgene plasmid #163269 | B8MKR3 | addgene full sequence | sequence record 354364 | Addgene NGS Result
TAATACGACTCACTATAGGGGAATTGTGAGCGGATAACAATTCCCCTCTAGAAATAATTTTGTTTAACTT
TAAGAAGGAGATATACATATGGCACGTGTACTCGATGCTGCCGAAGTAGCCAAACACAATACTCCCGAGT
CGTGCTGGGTTATTTTGTATGGAAAGGTGTACGATGTCACGGAGTTTATCAGCTCACATCCTGGCGGCGT
GAAAGTCATCTTGCGTCTCGCCGGCACGGATGCGACGGAAGAGTACGACCCGATTCATCCGCCGGGCACC
CTCGAGGAAAATTTAAAACCGGAAGCACTGCTGGGCACAGTGGATCCCGAGACTCTTCCTAAGCCAGATA
AACAGCAGTCGAGCCCGGAAGAGGAAGAGCAGGGTCCGCCGCCAATGGAGACTCTGTTTAATCTGGATGA
GATTGAACAAGTCGCGACCAAGCAGGTTAGCCGCAAGGCCTGGGGCTACTACTACTCAGCCGCAGATGAC
TTGATCAGTAAGAACTTCAATCGCGAGATCTACCGTAGCATCCTGCTGCGCCCGCGTGTGTTCATCGACG
TTGGCAAATGTGACTTAAGCACGACTATTCTGGGCCATCGTGTTGGTCTGCCCATTTATATTTCGCCGGC
AGCCATGGCCCGCCTGGCACACCCCGCGGGTGAGGCCGGAATCGCAGCGGCTTGTCGTGGCTTTGGGGCA
ATGCAAATGATCAGTAATAATGCGTCAATGAGCCCTGAACAAATTGTCGAGAACGCCGCGCCTGACCAAG
TTTTCGGCTGGCAACTTTACGTGCAGATGGAACGTAAGAAAAGCGAGGCCATGTTGGCGCGTGTGGAAAA
GCTGAAAGCTATCAAGTGTGTCATCCTGACTTTGGATGCACCTGTACCTGGCAAGCGTGAGGATGATATG
CGCACAGATAATATTGGCAAGAAGTTACCCGTGTCAAGCGCCAAAGTCGCTGAAAAGGAAGTAGAGACAC
TTCCGGATGGCACGCCGGTTCCCACCGATGGCGGTGGTGGCGTAGGCAAGCAACTTTTCGCGGGAACAGC
CTATGATCTGACTTGGAAGGAAACTTTGACTTGGTTGACCAAGGTGACCAAGTTGCCTATCATCCTGAAG
GGGCTCCAAACACATGAGGACGCCTATATTGCGAGTCTGTACGCGCCTCAAGTTAAAGGAATCATCCTGA
GCAATCACGGCGGCCGTGCGTTAGATACTGCTCCGCCGGCTGTCCATACCCTTTTAGAAATCCGCAAATA
TTGCCCTGAGGTCTTTGATAAGATTGAGGTGCTGGTTGATGGTGGAATCCGTCGTGGTACAGACGTGGTT
AAAGCCCTGTGCCTCGGGGCCCGTGCGGTTGGGATTGGTCGTCCTGCGCTGTGGGGCCTTGGGGCCGGCG
GGATCGCAGGCGTGGAACGTACGCTTGAAATCCTGGCGGACGAGACGAAGACATGTATGCAACTGCTGGG
CGTAGAGAAAATTAGTGATCTCGGTCCGGAGTACATCAATAGTCGCATTGTTGAACAGCAGATTTACGAT
GGTCCCTCTGGACTGGAAAAGGCGCGCGCTAAGTTAGCGGCCGCACTCGAGCATCATCACCATCACCACC
ACCACCACCACTGAGATCCGGCTGCTAACAAAGCCCGAAAGGAAGCTGAGTTGGCTGCTGCCACCGCTGA
GCAATAACTAGCATAACCCCTTGGGGCCTCTAAACGGGTCTTGAGGGGTTTTTTGCTGAAAGGAGGAACT
ATATCCGGATTGGCGAATGGG
[124 nt withheld, positions 1772-1895]
C
[91 nt withheld, positions 1897-1987]
A
[49 nt withheld, positions 1989-2037]
CCTTTGACGTTGGAGTCCACGTTCTTT
[37 nt withheld, positions 2065-2101]
ACCCTATCTCGGTCTATTCTTTTGATTTATAAGGGATTTTGCCGATTTCGGCCTATTGGTTAAAAAATGA
GCTGATTTAACAAAAATTTAACGCGAATTTTAACAAAATATTAACGCTTACAATTTAGGTGGCACTTTTC
GGGGAAATGTGCGCGGAACCCCTATTTGTTTATTTTTCTAAATACATTCAAATATGTATCCGCTCATGAG
ACAATAACCCTGATAAATGCTTCAATAATATTGAAAAAGGAAGAGTATGAGTATTCAACATTTCCGTGTC
GCCCTTATTCCCTTTTTTGCGGCATTTTGCCTTCCTGTTTTTGCTCACCCAGAAACGCTGGTGAAAGTAA
AAGATGCTGAAGATCAGTTGGGTGCACGAGTGGGTTACATCGAACTGGATCTCAACAGCGGTAAGATCCT
TGAGAGTTTTCGCCCCGAAGAACGTTTTCCAATGATGAGCACTTTTAAAGTTCTGCTATGTGGCGCGGTA
TTATCCCGTATTGACGCCGGGCAAGAGCAACTCGGTCGCCGCATACACTATTCTCAGAATGACTTGGTTG
AGTACTCACCAGTCACAGAAAAGCATCTTACGGATGGCATGACAGTAAGAGAATTATGCAGTGCTGCCAT
AACCATGAGTGATAACACTGCGGCCAACTTACTTCTGACAACGATCGGAGGACCGAAGGAGCTAACCGCT
TTTTTGCACAACATGGGGGATCATGTAACTCGCCTTGATCGTTGGGAACCGGAGCTGAATGAAGCCATAC
CAAACGACGAGCGTGACACCACGATGCCTGCAGCAATGGCAACAACGTTGCGCAAACTATTAACTGGCGA
ACTACTTACTCTAGCTTCCCGGCAACAATTAATAGACTGGATGGAGGCGGATAAAGTTGCAGGACCACTT
CTGCGCTCGGCCCTTCCGGCTGGCTGGTTTATTGCTGATAAATCTGGAGCCGGTGAGCGTGGGTCTCGCG
GTATCATTGCAGCACTGGGGCCAGATGGTAAGCCCTCCCGTATCGTAGTTATCTACACGACGGGGAGTCA
GGCAACTATGGATGAACGAAATAGACAGATCGCTGAGATAGGTGCCTCACTGATTAAGCATTGGTAACTG
TCAGACCAAGTTTACTCATATATACTTTAGATTGATTTAAAACTTCATTTTTAATTTAAAAGGATCTAGG
TGAAGATCCTTTTTGATAATCTCATGACCAAAATCCCTTAACGTGAGTTTTCGTTCCACTGAGCGTCAGA
CCCCGTAGAAAAGATCAAAGGATCTTCTTGAGATCCTTTTTTTCTGCGCGTAATCTGCTGCTTGCAAACA
AAAAAACCACCGCTACCAGCGGTGGTTTGTTTGCCGGATCAAGAGCTACCAACTCTTTTTCCGAAGGTAA
CTGGCTTCAGCAGAGCGCAGATACCAAATACTGTCCTTCTAGTGTAGCCGTAGTTAGGCCACCACTTCAA
GAACTCTGTAGCACCGCCTACATACCTCGCTCTGCTAATCCTGTTACCAGTGGCTGCTGCCAGTGGCGAT
AAGTCGTGTCTTACCGGGTTGGACTCAAGACGATAGTTACCGGATAAGGCGCAGCGGTCGGGCTGAACGG
GGGGTTCGTGCACACAGCCCAGCTTGGAGCGAACGACCTACACCGAACTGAGATACCTACAGCGTGAGCT
ATGAGAAAGCGCCACGCTTCCCGAAGGGAGAAAGGCGGACAGGTATCCGGTAAGCGGCAGGGTCGGAACA
GGAGAGCGCACGAGGGAGCTTCCAGGGGGAAACGCCTGGTATCTTTATAGTCCTGTCGGGTTTCGCCACC
TCTGACTTGAGCGTCGATTTTTGTGATGCTCGTCAGGGGGGCGGAGCCTATGGAAAAACGCCAGCAACGC
GGCCTTTTTACGGTTCCTGGCCTTTTGCTGGCCTTTTGCTCACATGTTCTTTCCTGCGTTATCCCCTGAT
TCTGTGGATAACCGTATTACCGCCTTTGAGTGAGCTGATACCGCTCGCCGCAGCCGAACGACCGAGCGCA
GCGAGTCAGTGAGCGAGGAAGCGGAAGAGCGCCTGATGCGGTATTTTCTCCTTACGCATCTGTGCGGTAT
TTCACACCGCAATGGTGCACTCTCAGTACAATCTGCTCTGATGCCGCATAGTTAAGCCAGTATACACTCC
GCTATCGCTACGTGACTGGGTCATGGCTGCGCCCCGACACCCGCCAACACCCGCTGACGCGCCCTGACGG
GCTTGTCTGCTCCCGGCATCCGCTTACAGACAAGCTGTGACCGTCTCCGGGAGCTGCATGTGTCAGAGGT
TTTCACCGTCATCACCGAAACGCGCGAGGCAGCTGCGGTAAAGCTCATCAGCGTGGTCGTGAAGCGATTC
ACAGATGTCTGCCTGTTCATCCGCGTCCAGCTCGTTGAGTTTCTCCAGAAGCGTTAATGTCTGGCTTCTG
ATAAAGCGGGCCATGTTAAGGGCGGTTTTTTCCTGTTTGGTCACTGATGCCTCCGTGTAAGGGGGATTTC
TGTTCATGGGGGTAATGATACCGATGAAACGAGAGAGGATGCTCACGATACGGGTTACTGATGATGAACA
TGCCCGGTTACTGGAACGTTGTGAGGGTAAACAACTGGCGGTATGGATGCGGCGGGACCAGAGAAAAATC
ACTCAGGGTCAATGCCAGCGCTTCGTTAATACAGATGTAGGTGTTCCACAGGGTAGCCAGCAGCATCCTG
CGATGCAGATCCGGAACATAATGGTGCAGGGCGCTGACTTCCGCGTTTCCAGACTTTACGAAACACGGAA
ACCGAAGACCATTCATGTTGTTGCTCAGGTCGCAGACGTTTTGCAGCAGCAGTCGCTTCACGTTCGCTCG
CGTATCGGTGATTCATTCTGCTAACCAGTAAGGCAACCCCGCCAGCCTAGCCGGGTCCTCAACGACAGGA
GCACGATCATGCGCACCCGTGGGGCCGCCATGCCGGCGATAATGGCCTGCTTCTCGCCGAAACGTTTGGT
GGCGGGACCAGTGACGAAGGCTTGAGCGAGGGCGTGCAAGATTCCGAATACCGCAAGCGACAGGCCGATC
ATCGTCGCGCTCCAGCGAAAGCGGTCCTCGCCGAAAATGACCCAGAGCGCTGCCGGCACCTGTCCTACGA
GTTGCATGATAAAGAAGACAGTCATAAGTGCGGCGACGATAGTCATGCCCCGCGCCCACCGGAAGGAGCT
GACTGGGTTGAAGGCTCTCAAGGGCATCGGTCGAGATCCCGGTGCCTAATGAGTGAGCTAACTTACATTA
ATTGCGTTGCGCTCACTGCCCGCTTTCCAGTCGGGAAACCTGTCGTGCCAGCTGCATTAATGAATCGGCC
AACGCGCGGGGAGAGGCGGTTTGCGTATTGGGCGCCAGGGTGGTTTTTCTTTTCACCAGTGAGACGGGCA
ACAGCTGATTGCCCTTCACCGCCTGGCCCTGAGAGAGTTGCAGCAAGCGGTCCACGCTGGTTTGCCCCAG
CAGGCGAAAATCCTGTTTGATGGTGGTTAACGGCGGGATATAACATGAGCTGTCTTCGGTATCGTCGTAT
CCCACTACCGAGATATCCGCACCAACGCGCAGCCCGGACTCGGTAATGGCGCGCATTGCGCCCAGCGCCA
TCTGATCGTTGGCAACCAGCATCGCAGTGGGAACGATGCCCTCATTCAGCATTTGCATGGTTTGTTGAAA
ACCGGACATGGCACTCCAGTCGCCTTCCCGTTCCGCTATCGGCTGAATTTGATTGCGAGTGAGATATTTA
TGCCAGCCAGCCAGACGCAGACGCGCCGAGACAGAACTTAATGGGCCCGCTAACAGCGCGATTTGCTGGT
GACCCAATGCGACCAGATGCTCCACGCCCAGTCGCGTACCGTCTTCATGGGAGAAAATAATACTGTTGAT
GGGTGTCTGGTCAGAGACATCAAGAAATAACGCCGGAACATTAGTGCAGGCAGCTTCCACAGCAATGGCA
TCCTGGTCATCCAGCGGATAGTTAATGATCAGCCCACTGACGCGTTGCGCGAGAAGATTGTGCACCGCCG
CTTTACAGGCTTCGACGCCGCTTCGTTCTACCATCGACACCACCACGCTGGCACCCAGTTGATCGGCGCG
AGATTTAATCGCCGCGACAATTTGCGACGGCGCGTGCAGGGCCAGACTGGAGGTGGCAACGCCAATCAGC
AACGACTGTTTGCCCGCCAGTTGTTGTGCCACGCGGTTGGGAATGTAATTCAGCTCCGCCATCGCCGCTT
CCACTTTTTCCCGCGTTTTCGCAGAAACGTGGCTGGCCTGGTTCACCACGCGGGAAACGGTCTGATAAGA
GACACCGGCATACTCTGCGACATCGTATAACGTTACTGGTTTCACATTCACCACCCTGAATTGACTCTCT
TCCGGGCGCTATCATGCCATACCGCGAAAGGTTTTGCGCCATTCGATGGTGTCCGGGATCTCGACGCTCT
CCCTTATGCGACTCCTGCATTAGGAAGCAGCCCAGTAGTAGGTTGAGGCCGTTGAGCACCGCCGCCGCAA
GGAATGGTGCATGCAAGGAGATGGCGCCCAACAGTCCCCCGGCCACGGGGCCTGCCACCATACCCACGCC
GAAACAAGCGCTCATGAGCCCGAAGTGGCGAGCCCGATCTTCCCCATCGGTGATGTCGGCGATATAGGCG
CCAGCAACCGCACCTGTGGCGCCGGTGATGCCGGCCACGATGCGTCCGGCGTAGAGGATCGAGATCTCGA
TCCCGCGAAAT
