>Addgene plasmid #163269 | B8MKR3 | depositor partial sequence | sequence record 316412 | insert gene sequence
ATGGCACGTGTACTCGATGCTGCCGAAGTAGCCAAACACAATACTCCCGAGTCGTGCTGGGTTATTTTGT
ATGGAAAGGTGTACGATGTCACGGAGTTTATCAGCTCACATCCTGGCGGCGTGAAAGTCATCTTGCGTCT
CGCCGGCACGGATGCGACGGAAGAGTACGACCCGATTCATCCGCCGGGCACCCTCGAGGAAAATTTAAAA
CCGGAAGCACTGCTGGGCACAGTGGATCCCGAGACTCTTCCTAAGCCAGATAAACAGCAGTCGAGCCCGG
AAGAGGAAGAGCAGGGTCCGCCGCCAATGGAGACTCTGTTTAATCTGGATGAGATTGAACAAGTCGCGAC
CAAGCAGGTTAGCCGCAAGGCCTGGGGCTACTACTACTCAGCCGCAGATGACTTGATCAGTAAGAACTTC
AATCGCGAGATCTACCGTAGCATCCTGCTGCGCCCGCGTGTGTTCATCGACGTTGGCAAATGTGACTTAA
GCACGACTATTCTGGGCCATCGTGTTGGTCTGCCCATTTATATTTCGCCGGCAGCCATGGCCCGCCTGGC
ACACCCCGCGGGTGAGGCCGGAATCGCAGCGGCTTGTCGTGGCTTTGGGGCAATGCAAATGATCAGTAAT
AATGCGTCAATGAGCCCTGAACAAATTGTCGAGAACGCCGCGCCTGACCAAGTTTTCGGCTGGCAACTTT
ACGTGCAGATGGAACGTAAGAAAAGCGAGGCCATGTTGGCGCGTGTGGAAAAGCTGAAAGCTATCAAGTG
TGTCATCCTGACTTTGGATGCACCTGTACCTGGCAAGCGTGAGGATGATATGCGCACAGATAATATTGGC
AAGAAGTTACCCGTGTCAAGCGCCAAAGTCGCTGAAAAGGAAGTAGAGACACTTCCGGATGGCACGCCGG
TTCCCACCGATGGCGGTGGTGGCGTAGGCAAGCAACTTTTCGCGGGAACAGCCTATGATCTGACTTGGAA
GGAAACTTTGACTTGGTTGACCAAGGTGACCAAGTTGCCTATCATCCTGAAGGGGCTCCAAACACATGAG
GACGCCTATATTGCGAGTCTGTACGCGCCTCAAGTTAAAGGAATCATCCTGAGCAATCACGGCGGCCGTG
CGTTAGATACTGCTCCGCCGGCTGTCCATACCCTTTTAGAAATCCGCAAATATTGCCCTGAGGTCTTTGA
TAAGATTGAGGTGCTGGTTGATGGTGGAATCCGTCGTGGTACAGACGTGGTTAAAGCCCTGTGCCTCGGG
GCCCGTGCGGTTGGGATTGGTCGTCCTGCGCTGTGGGGCCTTGGGGCCGGCGGGATCGCAGGCGTGGAAC
GTACGCTTGAAATCCTGGCGGACGAGACGAAGACATGTATGCAACTGCTGGGCGTAGAGAAAATTAGTGA
TCTCGGTCCGGAGTACATCAATAGTCGCATTGTTGAACAGCAGATTTACGATGGTCCCTCTGGACTGGAA
AAGGCGCGCGCTAAGTTAGCGGCCGCACTCGAGCATCATCACCAT
